Addgene plasmid #121424: pSLQ1371-sgYAP-10
Purpose: sgYAP-10 sequence: GTGCTGTCCCAGATGAACGTC. Lentiviral mouse U6 (mU6) promoter-driven expression vector that coexpessed Puro-T2A-mCherry from a CMV promoter.
Depositing lab: Ovijit Chaudhuri & Stanley Qi. Depositing organization: Stanford University. Publication: YAP-independent mechanotransduction drives breast cancer progression. Lee JY, Chang JK, Dominguez AA, Lee HP, Nam S, Chang J, Varma S, Qi LS, West RB, Chaudhuri O. Nat Commun. 2019 Apr 23;10(1):1848. doi: 10.1038/s41467-019-09755-0. PubMed 31015465.
Backbone
  Vector backbone: pSLQ1371
  Total vector size (bp): 8318
  Vector type: Mammalian Expression, Lentiviral, CRISPR
  Selectable markers: Puromycin
Growth in bacteria
  Bacterial resistance: Ampicillin, 100 μg/mL
  Growth temperature: 37°C
  Growth strain: NEB Stable
  Copy number: Unknown
Gene/Insert
  Gene/Insert name: sgYAP-10 (GTGCTGTCCCAGATGAACGTC)
  Species: H. sapiens (human)
  Insert size (bp): 20
  Promoter: mouse U6
  Tag / fusion protein: mCherry (C terminal on backbone)
  Cloning method: Restriction Enzyme; 5′ cloning site BstXI (unknown if destroyed); 3′ cloning site XhoI (not destroyed)
  Sequencing primers: 5′ GAGATCCAGTTTGGTTAGTACCGGG
Resource information
  A portion of this plasmid was derived from a plasmid made by: Antonia A. Dominguez and Lei S. Qi, Stanford University
Terms and licenses: Academic/Nonprofit Terms; Industry Terms: Not Available to Industry
How to cite: pSLQ1371-sgYAP-10 was a gift from Ovijit Chaudhuri & Stanley Qi (Addgene plasmid # 121424 ; http://n2t.net/addgene:121424 ; RRID:Addgene_121424)
