[The description below was written by a language model from this plasmid's Addgene catalogue record and pLannotate feature annotations shown in this document.]
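Description:
pSLQ1371-sgYAP-10 is a lentiviral CRISPR guide RNA expression plasmid built on the pSLQ1371 backbone. It delivers a single guide RNA targeting human YAP into mammalian cells. In bacteria it is maintained through a high-copy ColE1/pUC-type origin and selected with ampicillin via the β-lactamase gene.

The viral portion has a third-generation-style layout. A CMV enhancer/promoter is fused to a truncated HIV-1 5' LTR and drives production of the genomic RNA in packaging cells. This is followed by the Ψ packaging signal with a partial gag sequence, the Rev response element for Rev-dependent nuclear export, and the cPPT/CTS. A WPRE, which boosts transcript expression, and a second truncated LTR close the transfer cassette.

The payload has two expression units. According to the catalogue entry, a mouse U6 Pol III promoter drives the 20-nt YAP-targeting spacer, which was cloned between BstXI and XhoI sites. The feature table does not annotate the U6 promoter itself, but it does detect a fragment of the Streptococcus pyogenes Cas9 guide scaffold in the expected position. Downstream, an internal CMV enhancer/promoter expresses puromycin N-acetyltransferase linked to mCherry through a T2A peptide, so transduced cells can be both drug-selected and identified by red fluorescence. Two loxP sites flank the sgRNA and marker cassettes, which would in principle permit Cre-mediated excision, although the record does not state that intent.

No Cas9 or dCas9 is encoded, so the nuclease or effector must be supplied separately, and the record does not say which one was used. The associated work concerns YAP and mechanotransduction in breast cancer. The sequenced record (8,240 nt) is slightly shorter than the listed total size of 8,318 bp.
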