Features (pLannotate 1.2.2; 25 found; start..end, strand, type, name):
      1..52      +  enhancer       CMV enhancer (fragment): human cytomegalovirus immediate early enhancer; contains an 18-bp deletion relative to the standard CMV enhancer
     53..256     +  promoter       CMV promoter: human cytomegalovirus (CMV) immediate early promoter
    290..886     +  CDS            PuroR: puromycin N-acetyltransferase; pac from Streptomyces alboniger; confers resistance to puromycin
    962..1669    +  CDS            mCherry: mCherry is a basic (constitutively fluorescent) red fluorescent protein published in 2004, derived from Discosoma sp.. It is reported to be a very rapidly-maturing monomer with low acid sensitivity.
   1692..1725    +  protein_bind   loxP: Cre-mediated recombination occurs in the 8-bp core sequence (GCATACAT). Cre recombinase
   1758..1781    +  misc_feature   MCS (fragment): pBluescript multiple cloning site
   1781..2369    +  misc_feature   WPRE: woodchuck hepatitis virus posttranscriptional regulatory element
   2370..2389    +  misc_feature   MCS (fragment): pBluescript multiple cloning site
   2391..2891    +  CDS            nef (fragment): NEF_HV1LA - Experimental evidence at protein level: Swiss-Prot protein existence level 1. Extracellular Nef protein targets CD4(+) T-lymphocytes for apoptosis by interacting with CXCR4 surface receptors. From Human immunodeficiency virus type 1 group M subtype B (isolate Lai) (HIV-1).
   2898..3078    +  LTR            5' LTR (truncated): truncated 5' long terminal repeat (LTR) from HIV-1
   3140..3728    -  rep_origin     ori: high-copy-number ColE1/pMB1/pBR322/pUC origin of replication
   3899..4759    -  CDS            AmpR: β-lactamase; bla; confers resistance to ampicillin, carbenicillin, and related antibiotics
   4760..4864    -  promoter       AmpR promoter: bla
   4923..4975    -  misc_feature   bom (fragment): basis of mobility region from pBR322
   5130..5509    +  enhancer       CMV enhancer: human cytomegalovirus immediate early enhancer
   5510..5709    +  promoter       CMV promoter: human cytomegalovirus (CMV) immediate early promoter
   5727..5907    +  LTR            5' LTR (truncated): truncated 5' long terminal repeat (LTR) from HIV-1
   5954..6079    +  misc_feature   HIV-1 Ψ: packaging signal of human immunodeficiency virus type 1
   6063..6401    +  CDS            HIV-1 gag (fragment): gag protein from human immunodeficiency virus 1; gag
   6576..6809    +  misc_feature   RRE: The Rev response element (RRE) of HIV-1 allows for Rev-dependent mRNA export from the nucleus to the cytoplasm.
   7186..7286    +  CDS            Rev (fragment): human immunodeficiency virus 1 (HIV-1) Rev protein; rev; enhances nuclear export of unspliced and incompletely spliced viral mRNAs
   7336..7453    +  misc_feature   cPPT/CTS: central polypurine tract and central termination sequence of HIV-1
   7706..7739    +  protein_bind   loxP: Cre-mediated recombination occurs in the 8-bp core sequence (GCATACAT). Cre recombinase
   7865..7932    +  misc_RNA       tracrRNA (fragment): trans-activating CRISPR RNA for the Streptococcus pyogenes CRISPR/Cas9 system
   7997..8240    +  enhancer       CMV enhancer (fragment): human cytomegalovirus immediate early enhancer
>Addgene plasmid #121424 | pSLQ1371-sgYAP-10 | addgene full sequence | sequence record 364370 | Addgene NGS Result
GGACTTTCCTACTTGGCAGTACATCTACGTATTAGTCATCGCTATTACCATGGTGATGCGGTTTTGGCAG
TACATCAATGGGCGTGGATAGCGGTTTGACTCACGGGGATTTCCAAGTCTCCACCCCATTGACGTCAATG
GGAGTTTGTTTTGGCACCAAAATCAACGGGACTTTCCAAAATGTCGTAACAACTCCGCCCCATTGACGCA
AATGGGCGGTAGGCGTGTACGGTGGGAGGTCTATATAAGCAGAGCTGGTTTAGTGAACCGTCAGATCCGC
TAGCCCACCATGACCGAGTACAAGCCCACGGTGCGCCTCGCCACCCGCGACGACGTCCCCCGGGCCGTAC
GCACCCTCGCCGCCGCGTTCGCCGACTACCCCGCCACGCGCCACACCGTCGACCCGGACCGCCACATCGA
GCGGGTCACCGAGCTGCAAGAACTCTTCCTCACGCGCGTCGGGCTCGACATCGGCAAGGTGTGGGTCGCG
GACGACGGCGCCGCGGTGGCGGTCTGGACCACGCCGGAGAGCGTCGAAGCGGGGGCGGTGTTCGCCGAGA
TCGGCCCGCGCATGGCCGAGTTGAGCGGTTCCCGGCTGGCCGCGCAGCAACAGATGGAAGGCCTCCTGGC
GCCGCACCGGCCCAAGGAGCCCGCGTGGTTCCTGGCCACCGTCGGCGTCTCGCCCGACCACCAGGGCAAG
GGTCTGGGCAGCGCCGTCGTGCTCCCCGGAGTGGAGGCGGCCGAGCGCGCCGGGGTGCCCGCCTTCCTGG
AGACCTCCGCGCCCCGCAACCTCCCCTTCTACGAGCGGCTCGGCTTCACCGTCACCGCCGACGTCGAGGT
GCCCGAAGGACCGCGCACCTGGTGCATGACCCGCAAGCCCGGTGCCGGATCGGGAGAGGGCAGAGGAAGT
CTGCTAACATGCGGTGACGTCGAGGAGAATCCTGGCCCACCGGTCGCCACCATGGTGAGCAAGGGCGAGG
AGGATAACATGGCCATCATCAAGGAGTTCATGCGCTTCAAGGTGCACATGGAGGGCTCCGTGAACGGCCA
CGAGTTCGAGATCGAGGGCGAGGGCGAGGGCCGCCCCTACGAGGGCACCCAGACCGCCAAGCTGAAGGTG
ACCAAGGGTGGCCCCCTGCCCTTCGCCTGGGACATCCTGTCCCCTCAGTTCATGTACGGCTCCAAGGCCT
ACGTGAAGCACCCCGCCGACATCCCCGACTACTTGAAGCTGTCCTTCCCCGAGGGCTTCAAGTGGGAGCG
CGTGATGAACTTCGAGGACGGCGGCGTGGTGACCGTGACCCAGGACTCCTCCCTGCAGGACGGCGAGTTC
ATCTACAAGGTGAAGCTGCGCGGCACCAACTTCCCCTCCGACGGCCCCGTAATGCAGAAGAAGACCATGG
GCTGGGAGGCCTCCTCCGAGCGGATGTACCCCGAGGACGGCGCCCTGAAGGGCGAGATCAAGCAGAGGCT
GAAGCTGAAGGACGGCGGCCACTACGACGCTGAGGTCAAGACCACCTACAAGGCCAAGAAGCCCGTGCAG
CTGCCCGGCGCCTACAACGTCAACATCAAGTTGGACATCACCTCCCACAACGAGGACTACACCATCGTGG
AACAGTACGAACGCGCCGAGGGCCGCCACTCCACCGGCGGCATGGACGAGCTGTACAAGTAAGAATTCGT
CGAGGGACCTAATAACTTCGTATAGCATACATTATACGAAGTTATACATGTTTAAGGGTTCCGGTTCCAC
TAGGTACAATTCGATATCAAGCTTATCGATAATCAACCTCTGGATTACAAAATTTGTGAAAGATTGACTG
GTATTCTTAACTATGTTGCTCCTTTTACGCTATGTGGATACGCTGCTTTAATGCCTTTGTATCATGCTAT
TGCTTCCCGTATGGCTTTCATTTTCTCCTCCTTGTATAAATCCTGGTTGCTGTCTCTTTATGAGGAGTTG
TGGCCCGTTGTCAGGCAACGTGGCGTGGTGTGCACTGTGTTTGCTGACGCAACCCCCACTGGTTGGGGCA
TTGCCACCACCTGTCAGCTCCTTTCCGGGACTTTCGCTTTCCCCCTCCCTATTGCCACGGCGGAACTCAT
CGCCGCCTGCCTTGCCCGCTGCTGGACAGGGGCTCGGCTGTTGGGCACTGACAATTCCGTGGTGTTGTCG
GGGAAATCATCGTCCTTTCCTTGGCTGCTCGCCTGTGTTGCCACCTGGATTCTGCGCGGGACGTCCTTCT
GCTACGTCCCTTCGGCCCTCAATCCAGCGGACCTTCCTTCCCGCGGCCTGCTGCCGGCTCTGCGGCCTCT
TCCGCGTCTTCGCCTTCGCCCTCAGACGAGTCGGATCTCCCTTTGGGCCGCCTCCCCGCATCGATACCGT
CGACCTCGATCGAGACCTAGAAAAACATGGAGCAATCACAAGTAGCAATACAGCAGCTACCAATGCTGAT
TGTGCCTGGCTAGAAGCACAAGAGGAGGAGGAGGTGGGTTTTCCAGTCACACCTCAGGTACCTTTAAGAC
CAATGACTTACAAGGCAGCTGTAGATCTTAGCCACTTTTTAAAAGAAAAGGGGGGACTGGAAGGGCTAAT
TCACTCCCAACGAAGACAAGATATCCTTGATCTGTGGATCTACCACACACAAGGCTACTTCCCTGATTGG
CAGAACTACACACCAGGGCCAGGGATCAGATATCCACTGACCTTTGGATGGTGCTACAAGCTAGTACCAG
TTGAGCAAGAGAAGGTAGAAGAAGCCAATGAAGGAGAGAACACCCGCTTGTTACACCCTGTGAGCCTGCA
TGGGATGGATGACCCGGAGAGAGAAGTATTAGAGTGGAGGTTTGACAGCCGCCTAGCATTTCATCACATG
GCCCGAGAGCTGCATCCGGACTGTACTGGGTCTCTCTGGTTAGACCAGATCTGAGCCTGGGAGCTCTCTG
GCTAACTAGGGAACCCACTGCTTAAGCCTCAATAAAGCTTGCCTTGAGTGCTTCAAGTAGTGTGTGCCCG
TCTGTTGTGTGACTCTGGTAACTAGAGATCCCTCAGACCCTTTTAGTCAGTGTGGAAAATCTCTAGCAGC
ATGTGAGCAAAAGGCCAGCAAAAGGCCAGGAACCGTAAAAAGGCCGCGTTGCTGGCGTTTTTCCATAGGC
TCCGCCCCCCTGACGAGCATCACAAAAATCGACGCTCAAGTCAGAGGTGGCGAAACCCGACAGGACTATA
AAGATACCAGGCGTTTCCCCCTGGAAGCTCCCTCGTGCGCTCTCCTGTTCCGACCCTGCCGCTTACCGGA
TACCTGTCCGCCTTTCTCCCTTCGGGAAGCGTGGCGCTTTCTCATAGCTCACGCTGTAGGTATCTCAGTT
CGGTGTAGGTCGTTCGCTCCAAGCTGGGCTGTGTGCACGAACCCCCCGTTCAGCCCGACCGCTGCGCCTT
ATCCGGTAACTATCGTCTTGAGTCCAACCCGGTAAGACACGACTTATCGCCACTGGCAGCAGCCACTGGT
AACAGGATTAGCAGAGCGAGGTATGTAGGCGGTGCTACAGAGTTCTTGAAGTGGTGGCCTAACTACGGCT
ACACTAGAAGAACAGTATTTGGTATCTGCGCTCTGCTGAAGCCAGTTACCTTCGGAAAAAGAGTTGGTAG
CTCTTGATCCGGCAAACAAACCACCGCTGGTAGCGGTGGTTTTTTTGTTTGCAAGCAGCAGATTACGCGC
AGAAAAAAAGGATCTCAAGAAGATCCTTTGATCTTTTCTACGGGGTCTGACGCTCAGTGGAACGAAAACT
CACGTTAAGGGATTTTGGTCATGAGATTATCAAAAAGGATCTTCACCTAGATCCTTTTAAATTAAAAATG
AAGTTTTAAATCAATCTAAAGTATATATGAGTAAACTTGGTCTGACAGTTACCAATGCTTAATCAGTGAG
GCACCTATCTCAGCGATCTGTCTATTTCGTTCATCCATAGTTGCCTGACTCCCCGTCGTGTAGATAACTA
CGATACGGGAGGGCTTACCATCTGGCCCCAGTGCTGCAATGATACCGCGAGACCCACGCTCACCGGCTCC
AGATTTATCAGCAATAAACCAGCCAGCCGGAAGGGCCGAGCGCAGAAGTGGTCCTGCAACTTTATCCGCC
TCCATCCAGTCTATTAATTGTTGCCGGGAAGCTAGAGTAAGTAGTTCGCCAGTTAATAGTTTGCGCAACG
TTGTTGCCATTGCTACAGGCATCGTGGTGTCACGCTCGTCGTTTGGTATGGCTTCATTCAGCTCCGGTTC
CCAACGATCAAGGCGAGTTACATGATCCCCCATGTTGTGCAAAAAAGCGGTTAGCTCCTTCGGTCCTCCG
ATCGTTGTCAGAAGTAAGTTGGCCGCAGTGTTATCACTCATGGTTATGGCAGCACTGCATAATTCTCTTA
CTGTCATGCCATCCGTAAGATGCTTTTCTGTGACTGGTGAGTACTCAACCAAGTCATTCTGAGAATAGTG
TATGCGGCGACCGAGTTGCTCTTGCCCGGCGTCAATACGGGATAATACCGCGCCACATAGCAGAACTTTA
AAAGTGCTCATCATTGGAAAACGTTCTTCGGGGCGAAAACTCTCAAGGATCTTACCGCTGTTGAGATCCA
GTTCGATGTAACCCACTCGTGCACCCAACTGATCTTCAGCATCTTTTACTTTCACCAGCGTTTCTGGGTG
AGCAAAAACAGGAAGGCAAAATGCCGCAAAAAAGGGAATAAGGGCGACACGGAAATGTTGAATACTCATA
CTCTTCCTTTTTCAATATTATTGAAGCATTTATCAGGGTTATTGTCTCATGAGCGGATACATATTTGAAT
GTATTTAGAAAAATAAACAAATAGGGGTTCCGCGCACATTTCCCCGAAAAGTGCCACCTGACGTCGACGG
ATCGGGAGATCTCCCGATCCCCTATGGTGCACTCTCAGTACAATCTGCTCTGATGCCGCATAGTTAAGCC
AGTATCTGCTCCCTGCTTGTGTGTTGGAGGTCGCTGAGTAGTGCGCGAGCAAAATTTAAGCTACAACAAG
GCAAGGCTTGACCGACAATTGCATGAAGAATCTGCTTAGGGTTAGGCGTTTTGCGCTGCTTCGCGATGTA
CGGGCCAGATATACGCGTTGACATTGATTATTGACTAGTTATTAATAGTAATCAATTACGGGGTCATTAG
TTCATAGCCCATATATGGAGTTCCGCGTTACATAACTTACGGTAAATGGCCCGCCTGGCTGACCGCCCAA
CGACCCCCGCCCATTGACGTCAATAATGACGTATGTTCCCATAGTAACGCCAATAGGGACTTTCCATTGA
CGTCAATGGGTGGAGTATTTACGGTAAACTGCCCACTTGGCAGTACATCAAGTGTATCATATGCCAAGTA
CGCCCCCTATTGACGTCAATGACGGTAAATGGCCCGCCTGGCATTATGCCCAGTACATGACCTTATGGGA
CTTTCCTACTTGGCAGTACATCTACGTATTAGTCATCGCTATTACCATGGTGATGCGGTTTTGGCAGTAC
ATCAATGGGCGTGGATAGCGGTTTGACTCACGGGGATTTCCAAGTCTCCACCCCATTGACGTCAATGGGA
GTTTGTTTTGGCACCAAAATCAACGGGACTTTCCAAAATGTCGTAACAACTCCGCCCCATTGACGCAAAT
GGGCGGTAGGCGTGTACGGTGGGAGGTCTATATAAGCAGCGCGTTTTGCCTGTACTGGGTCTCTCTGGTT
AGACCAGATCTGAGCCTGGGAGCTCTCTGGCTAACTAGGGAACCCACTGCTTAAGCCTCAATAAAGCTTG
CCTTGAGTGCTTCAAGTAGTGTGTGCCCGTCTGTTGTGTGACTCTGGTAACTAGAGATCCCTCAGACCCT
TTTAGTCAGTGTGGAAAATCTCTAGCAGTGGCGCCCGAACAGGGACTTGAAAGCGAAAGGGAAACCAGAG
GAGCTCTCTCGACGCAGGACTCGGCTTGCTGAAGCGCGCACGGCAAGAGGCGAGGGGCGGCGACTGGTGA
GTACGCCAAAAATTTTGACTAGCGGAGGCTAGAAGGAGAGAGATGGGTGCGAGAGCGTCAGTATTAAGCG
GGGGAGAATTAGATCGCGATGGGAAAAAATTCGGTTAAGGCCAGGGGGAAAGAAAAAATATAAATTAAAA
CATATAGTATGGGCAAGCAGGGAGCTAGAACGATTCGCAGTTAATCCTGGCCTGTTAGAAACATCAGAAG
GCTGTAGACAAATACTGGGACAGCTACAACCATCCCTTCAGACAGGATCAGAAGAACTTAGATCATTATA
TAATACAGTAGCAACCCTCTATTGTGTGCATCAAAGGATAGAGATAAAAGACACCAAGGAAGCTTTAGAC
AAGATAGAGGAAGAGCAAAACAAAAGTAAGACCACCGCACAGCAAGCGGCCGGCCGCTGATCTTCAGACC
TGGAGGAGGAGATATGAGGGACAATTGGAGAAGTGAATTATATAAATATAAAGTAGTAAAAATTGAACCA
TTAGGAGTAGCACCCACCAAGGCAAAGAGAAGAGTGGTGCAGAGAGAAAAAAGAGCAGTGGGAATAGGAG
CTTTGTTCCTTGGGTTCTTGGGAGCAGCAGGAAGCACTATGGGCGCAGCGTCAATGACGCTGACGGTACA
GGCCAGACAATTATTGTCTGGTATAGTGCAGCAGCAGAACAATTTGCTGAGGGCTATTGAGGCGCAACAG
CATCTGTTGCAACTCACAGTCTGGGGCATCAAGCAGCTCCAGGCAAGAATCCTGGCTGTGGAAAGATACC
TAAAGGATCAACAGCTCCTGGGGATTTGGGGTTGCTCTGGAAAACTCATTTGCACCACTGCTGTGCCTTG
GAATGCTAGTTGGAGTAATAAATCTCTGGAACAGATTTGGAATCACACGACCTGGATGGAGTGGGACAGA
GAAATTAACAATTACACAAGCTTAATACACTCCTTAATTGAAGAATCGCAAAACCAGCAAGAAAAGAATG
AACAAGAATTATTGGAATTAGATAAATGGGCAAGTTTGTGGAATTGGTTTAACATAACAAATTGGCTGTG
GTATATAAAATTATTCATAATGATAGTAGGAGGCTTGGTAGGTTTAAGAATAGTTTTTGCTGTACTTTCT
ATAGTGAATAGAGTTAGGCAGGGATATTCACCATTATCGTTTCAGACCCACCTCCCAACCCCGAGGGGAC
CCGACAGGCCCGAAGGAATAGAAGAAGAAGGTGGAGAGAGAGACAGAGACAGATCCATTCGATTAGTGAA
CGGATCGGCACTGCGTGCGCCAATTCTGCAGACAAATGGCAGTATTCATCCACAATTTTAAAAGAAAAGG
GGGGATTGGGGGGTACAGTGCAGGGGAAAGAATAGTAGACATAATAGCAACAGACATACAAACTAAAGAA
TTACAAAAACAAATTACAAAAATTCAAAATTTTCGGGTTTATTACAGGGACAGCAGAGATCCAGTTTGGT
TAGTACCGGGCCCGCTCTAGAGATCCGACGCGCCATCTCTAGGCCCGCGCCGGCCCCCTCGCACGGACTT
GTGGGAGAAGCTCGGCTACTCCCCTGCCCCGGTTAATTTGCATATAATATTTCCTAGTAACTATAGAGGC
TTAATGTGCGATAAAAGACAGATAATCTGTTCTTTTTAATACTAGCTACATTTTACATGATAGGCTTGGA
TTTCTATAACTTCGTATAGCATACATTATACGAAGTTATAAACAGCACAAAAGGAAACTCACCCTAACTG
TAAAGTAATTGTGTGTTTTGAGACTATAAGTATCCCTTGGAGAACCACCTTGTTGGTGCTGTCCCAGATG
AACGTCGTTTAAGAGCTATGCTGGAAACAGCATAGCAAGTTTAAATAAGGCTAGTCCGTTATCAACTTGA
AAAAGTGGCACCGAGTCGGTGCTTTTTTTCTCGAGTACTAGGATCCATTAGGCGGCCGCGTGGATAACCG
TATTACCGCCATGCATTAGTTATTAATAGTAATCAATTACGGGGTCATTAGTTCATAGCCCATATATGGA
GTTCCGCGTTACATAACTTACGGTAAATGGCCCGCCTGGCTGACCGCCCAACGACCCCCGCCCATTGACG
TCAATAATGACGTATGTTCCCATAGTAACGCCAATAGGGACTTTCCATTGACGTCAATGGGTGGAGTATT
TACGGTAAACTGCCCACTTGGCAGTACATCAAGTGTATCATATGCCAAGT
